>Addgene plasmid #200247 | sgRNA5_8xCTS-ECFP-pA | addgene full sequence | sequence record 396825 | Addgene NGS Result
GTCCAACCCGGTAAGACACGACTTATCGCCACTGGCAGCAGCCACTGGTAACAGGATTAGCAGAGCGAGG
TATGTAGGCGGTGCTACAGAGTTCTTGAAGTGGTGGCCTAACTACGGCTACACTAGAAGAACAGTATTTG
GTATCTGCGCTCTGCTGAAGCCAGTTACCTTCGGAAAAAGAGTTGGTAGCTCTTGATCCGGCAAACAAAC
CACCGCTGGTAGCGGTGGTTTTTTTGTTTGCAAGCAGCAGATTACGCGCAGAAAAAAAGGATCTCAAGAA
GATCCTTTGATCTTTTCTACGGGGTCTGACGCTCAGTGGAACGAAAACTCACGTTAAGGGATTTTGGTCA
TGAGATTATCAAAAAGGATCTTCACCTAGATCCTTTTAAATTAAAAATGAAGTTTTAAATCAATCTAAAG
TATATATGAGTAAACTTGGTCTGACAGTTACCAATGCTTAATCAGTGAGGCACCTATCTCAGCGATCTGT
CTATTTCGTTCATCCATAGTTGCCTGACTCCCCGTCGTGTAGATAACTACGATACGGGAGGGCTTACCAT
CTGGCCCCAGTGCTGCAATGATACCGCGAGACCCACGCTCACCGGCTCCAGATTTATCAGCAATAAACCA
GCCAGCCGGAAGGGCCGAGCGCAGAAGTGGTCCTGCAACTTTATCCGCCTCCATCCAGTCTATTAATTGT
TGCCGGGAAGCTAGAGTAAGTAGTTCGCCAGTTAATAGTTTGCGCAACGTTGTTGCCATTGCTACAGGCA
TCGTGGTGTCACGCTCGTCGTTTGGTATGGCTTCATTCAGCTCCGGTTCCCAACGATCAAGGCGAGTTAC
ATGATCCCCCATGTTGTGCAAAAAAGCGGTTAGCTCCTTCGGTCCTCCGATCGTTGTCAGAAGTAAGTTG
GCCGCAGTGTTATCACTCATGGTTATGGCAGCACTGCATAATTCTCTTACTGTCATGCCATCCGTAAGAT
GCTTTTCTGTGACTGGTGAGTACTCAACCAAGTCATTCTGAGAATAGTGTATGCGGCGACCGAGTTGCTC
TTGCCCGGCGTCAATACGGGATAATACCGCGCCACATAGCAGAACTTTAAAAGTGCTCATCATTGGAAAA
CGTTCTTCGGGGCGAAAACTCTCAAGGATCTTACCGCTGTTGAGATCCAGTTCGATGTAACCCACTCGTG
CACCCAACTGATCTTCAGCATCTTTTACTTTCACCAGCGTTTCTGGGTGAGCAAAAACAGGAAGGCAAAA
TGCCGCAAAAAAGGGAATAAGGGCGACACGGAAATGTTGAATACTCATACTCTTCCTTTTTCAATATTAT
TGAAGCATTTATCAGGGTTATTGTCTCATGAGCGGATACATATTTGAATGTATTTAGAAAAATAAACAAA
TAGGGGTTCCGCGCACATTTCCCCGAAAAGTGCCACCTG
[124 nt withheld, positions 1440-1563]
C
[91 nt withheld, positions 1565-1655]
A
[49 nt withheld, positions 1657-1705]
CCTTTGACGTTGGAGTCCACGTTCTTT
[37 nt withheld, positions 1733-1769]
ACCCTATCTCGGTCTATTCTTTTGATTTATAAGGGATTTTGCCGATTTCGGCCTATTGGTTAAAAAATGA
GCTGATTTAACAAAAATTTAACGCGAATTTTAACAAAATATTAACGCTTACAATTTGCCATTCGCCATTC
AGGCTGCGCAACTGTTGGGAAGGGCGATCGGTGCGGGCCTCTTCGCTATTACGCCAGCCCAAGCTACCAT
GATAAGTAAGTAATATTAAGGTACGGGAGGTACTTGGAGCGGCCGCAATAAATATCTTTATTTTCATTAC
ATCTGTGTGTTGGTTTTTTGTGTGAATCGATAGTACTAACATACGCTCTCCATCAAAACAAAACGAAACA
AAACAAACTAGCAAAATAGGCTGTCCCCAGTGCAAGTGCAGGTGCCAGAACATTTCTCTATCGATAGCTA
GCACTAGTCCCGACTCTTACTGAAGTAGTGCTTAATATTTTCATAGCCGGACTCTTACTGAAGTAGTGCG
AGCTCCTACTGACCCTACTAGTCCCGACTCTTACTGAAGTAGTGCTTAATATTTTCATAGCCGGACTCTT
ACTGAAGTAGTGCGAGCTCTCTAGGGGCCCACTAGTCCCGACTCTTACTGAAGTAGTGCTTAATATTTTC
ATAGCCGGACTCTTACTGAAGTAGTGCGAGCTCCTACTGACCCTACTAGTCCCGACTCTTACTGAAGTAG
TGCTTAATATTTTCATAGCCGGACTCTTACTGAAGTAGTGCGAGCTCTCTAGACTAGCGGGGGGCTATAA
AAGGGGGTGGGGGCGTTCGTCCTGCTATCTAGCGTCGCGTTGACCATGGTGAGCAAGGGCGAGGAGCTGT
TCACCGGGGTGGTGCCCATCCTGGTCGAGCTGGACGGCGACGTAAACGGCCACAAGTTCAGCGTGTCCGG
CGAGGGCGAGGGCGATGCCACCTACGGCAAGCTGACCCTGAAGTTCATCTGCACCACCGGCAAGCTGCCC
GTGCCCTGGCCCACCCTCGTGACCACCCTGACCTGGGGCGTGCAGTGCTTCGCCCGCTACCCCGACCACA
TGAAGCAGCACGACTTCTTCAAGTCCGCCATGCCCGAAGGCTACGTCCAGGAGCGCACCATCTTCTTCAA
GGACGACGGCAACTACAAGACCCGCGCCGAGGTGAAGTTCGAGGGCGACACCCTGGTGAACCGCATCGAG
CTGAAGGGCATCGACTTCAAGGAGGACGGCAACATCCTGGGGCACAAGCTGGAGTACAACGCCATCAGCG
ACAACGTCTATATCACCGCCGACAAGCAGAAGAACGGCATCAAGGCCAACTTCAAGATCCGCCACAACAT
CGAGGACGGCAGCGTGCAGCTCGCCGACCACTACCAGCAGAACACCCCCATCGGCGACGGCCCCGTGCTG
CTGCCCGACAACCACTACCTGAGCACCCAGTCCAAGCTGAGCAAAGACCCCAACGAGAAGCGCGATCACA
TGGTCCTGCTGGAGTTCGTGACCGCCGCCGGGATCACTCTCGGCATGGACGAGCTGTACAAGTAAGGCCG
GCCGCTTCGAGCAGACATGATAAGATACATTGATGAGTTTGGACAAACCACAACTAGAATGCAGTGAAAA
AAATGCTTTATTTGTGAAATTTGTGATGCTATTGCTTTATTTGTAACCATTATAAGCTGCAATAAACAAG
TTAACAACAACAATTGCATTCATTTTATGTTTCAGGTTCAGGGGGAGGTGTGGGAGGTTTTTTAAAGCAA
GTAAAACCTCTACAAATGTGGTAAAATCGATAAGGATCGAGTATGTCGACCGATGCCCTTGAGAGCCTTC
AACCCAGTCAGCTCCTTCCGGTGGGCGCGGGGCATGACTATCGTCGCCGCACTTATGACTGTCTTCTTTA
TCATGCAACTCGTAGGACAGGTGCCGGCAGCGCTCTTCCGCTTCCTCGCTCACTGACTCGCTGCGCTCGG
TCGTTCGGCTGCGGCGAGCGGTATCAGCTCACTCAAAGGCGGTAATACGGTTATCCACAGAATCAGGGGA
TAACGCAGGAAAGAACATGTGAGCAAAAGGCCAGCAAAAGGCCAGGAACCGTAAAAAGGCCGCGTTGCTG
GCGTTTTTCCATAGGCTCCGCCCCCCTGACGAGCATCACAAAAATCGACGCTCAAGTCAGAGGTGGCGAA
ACCCGACAGGACTATAAAGATACCAGGCGTTTCCCCCTGGAAGCTCCCTCGTGCGCTCTCCTGTTCCGAC
CCTGCCGCTTACCGGATACCTGTCCGCCTTTCTCCCTTCGGGAAGCGTGGCGCTTTCTCATAGCTCACGC
TGTAGGTATCTCAGTTCGGTGTAGGTCGTTCGCTCCAAGCTGGGCTGTGTGCACGAACCCCCCGTTCAGC
CCGACCGCTGCGCCTTATCCGGTAACTATCGTCTTGA
Features (pLannotate 1.2.2; 11 found; start..end, strand, type, name):
    448..1308    -  CDS            AmpR: β-lactamase; bla; confers resistance to ampicillin, carbenicillin, and related antibiotics
   1309..1413    -  promoter       AmpR promoter: bla
   1440..1868    +  rep_origin     f1 ori (sequence partly withheld): f1 bacteriophage origin of replication; arrow indicates direction of (+) strand synthesis
   1900..1967    -  CDS            lacZα (fragment): LacZα fragment of β-galactosidase; lacZ fragment
   2029..2073    +  polyA_signal   poly(A) signal (fragment): synthetic polyadenylation signal
   2087..2178    +  misc_feature   pause site: RNA polymerase II transcriptional pause signal from the human α2 globin gene
   2585..3304    +  CDS            mCerulean: enhanced monomeric variant of CFP (Rizzo et al., 2004) mammalian codon-optimized
   3330..3451    -  polyA_signal   SV40 poly(A) signal: SV40 polyadenylation signal
   3474..3542    -  CDS            large T antigen (fragment): large T antigen from SV40 (simian virus 40)
   3564..3695    +  CDS            TcR (fragment): tetracycline efflux protein; tet; confers resistance to tetracycline
   3875..277     -  rep_origin     ori (across the origin): high-copy-number ColE1/pMB1/pBR322/pUC origin of replication
