[The description below was written by a language model from this plasmid's Addgene catalogue record and pLannotate feature annotations shown in this document.]
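Description:
sgRNA5_8xCTS-ECFP-pA is a 4.2 kb mammalian expression reporter plasmid built on the P2-ECFP-pA backbone and intended for transfection into mammalian cells. It is propagated in E. coli as a high-copy plasmid through a ColE1/pUC-type origin and selected with ampicillin via the β-lactamase gene and its native promoter. An f1 phage origin is also present. Short lacZα, tetracycline-resistance and SV40 large T antigen fragments are annotated as well, and these appear to be non-functional backbone remnants.

The payload is a synthetic insert named sgRNA5_8xCTS, which by name is an array of eight CRISPR target sites (CTS) matched to guide RNA number 5 of a series. It sits upstream of a cyan fluorescent protein coding sequence; the catalogue calls this ECFP, while the annotation software matched it to the closely related mCerulean variant. The feature table leaves the roughly 400 nt region just upstream of the fluorescent protein unannotated. This is presumably where the target-site array and any minimal promoter lie, but the record does not name a promoter. Upstream of that region are a synthetic poly(A) signal fragment and the human α2-globin RNA polymerase II pause site, a combination commonly used to block read-through transcription from the backbone and keep reporter background low. An SV40 poly(A) signal follows the reporter, although it is annotated on the opposite strand.

According to the associated publication title, the work concerns CRISPR transcriptional activators controlled by RNA-sensing guide RNAs. In that setting the plasmid serves as a fluorescent readout: a dCas9-type activator recruited to the target sites by the cognate guide should switch on cyan fluorescence. This construct is reporter 5 of the set.
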