Addgene plasmid #200247: sgRNA5_8xCTS-ECFP-pA
Purpose: Mammalian transfections; 8xCTS-ECFP reporter construct 5
Depositing lab: Tatjana Sauka-Spengler. Depositing organization: University of Oxford. Publication: Specific Modulation of CRISPR Transcriptional Activators through RNA-Sensing Guide RNAs in Mammalian Cells and Zebrafish Embryos. Pelea O, Mayes S, Ferry QRV, Fulga TA, Sauka-Spengler T. bioRxiv 2023.05.08.539738 10.1101/2023.05.08.539738.
Backbone
  Vector backbone: P2-ECFP-pA (Addgene #26280)
  Vector type: Mammalian Expression
Growth in bacteria
  Bacterial resistance: Ampicillin, 100 μg/mL
  Growth temperature: 37°C
  Growth strain: DH5alpha
  Copy number: High Copy
Gene/Insert
  Gene/Insert name: sgRNA5_8xCTS
  Species: Synthetic
  Cloning method: Restriction Enzyme; 5′ cloning site Unknown (unknown if destroyed); 3′ cloning site Unknown (unknown if destroyed)
  Sequencing primers: 3′ caccaccccggtgaacagctc
Terms and licenses: Academic/Nonprofit Terms; Industry Terms: Not Available to Industry
Depositor comments: Please visit https://www.biorxiv.org/content/10.1101/2023.05.08.539738v1 for bioRxiv preprint.
How to cite: sgRNA5_8xCTS-ECFP-pA was a gift from Tatjana Sauka-Spengler (Addgene plasmid # 200247 ; http://n2t.net/addgene:200247 ; RRID:Addgene_200247)
